>Addgene plasmid #108754 | pBW2195_pCAG-PV1-GAI-L1-FlpO-397C-NLS-BGHpA | depositor full sequence | sequence record 205035 | Full Sequence
CCCAAGCTTGGCGTAATCATGGTCATAGCTGTTTCCTGTGTGAAATTGTTATCCGCTCACAATTCCACAC
AACATACGAGCCGGAAGCATAAAGTGTAAAGCCTGGGGTGCCTAATGAGTGAGCTAACTCACATTAATTG
CGTTGCGCTCACTGCCCGCTTTCCAGTCGGGAAACCTGTCGTGCCAGCGGATCCGCATCTCAATTAGTCA
GCAACCATAGTCCCGCCCCTAACTCCGCCCAGTTCCGCCCATTCTCCGCCCCATGGCTGACTAATTTTTT
TTATTTATGCAGAGGCCGAGGCCGCCTCGGCCTCTGAGCTATTCCAGAAGTAGTGAGGAGGCTTTTTTGG
AGGCCTAGGCTTTTGCAAAAAGCTAACTTGTTTATTGCAGCTTATAATGGTTACAAATAAAGCAATAGCA
TCACAAATTTCACAAATAAAGCATTTTTTTCACTGCATTCTAGTTGTGGTTTGTCCAAACTCATCAATGT
ATCTTATCATGTCTGGATCCGCTGCATTAATGAATCGGCCAACGCGCGGGGAGAGGCGGTTTGCGTATTG
GGCGCTCTTCCGCTTCCTCGCTCACTGACTCGCTGCGCTCGGTCGTTCGGCTGCGGCGAGCGGTATCAGC
TCACTCAAAGGCGGTAATACGGTTATCCACAGAATCAGGGGATAACGCAGGAAAGAACATGTGAGCAAAA
GGCCAGCAAAAGGCCAGGAACCGTAAAAAGGCCGCGTTGCTGGCGTTTTTCCATAGGCTCCGCCCCCCTG
ACGAGCATCACAAAAATCGACGCTCAAGTCAGAGGTGGCGAAACCCGACAGGACTATAAAGATACCAGGC
GTTTCCCCCTGGAAGCTCCCTCGTGCGCTCTCCTGTTCCGACCCTGCCGCTTACCGGATACCTGTCCGCC
TTTCTCCCTTCGGGAAGCGTGGCGCTTTCTCATAGCTCACGCTGTAGGTATCTCAGTTCGGTGTAGGTCG
TTCGCTCCAAGCTGGGCTGTGTGCACGAACCCCCCGTTCAGCCCGACCGCTGCGCCTTATCCGGTAACTA
TCGTCTTGAGTCCAACCCGGTAAGACACGACTTATCGCCACTGGCAGCAGCCACTGGTAACAGGATTAGC
AGAGCGAGGTATGTAGGCGGTGCTACAGAGTTCTTGAAGTGGTGGCCTAACTACGGCTACACTAGAAGAA
CAGTATTTGGTATCTGCGCTCTGCTGAAGCCAGTTACCTTCGGAAAAAGAGTTGGTAGCTCTTGATCCGG
CAAACAAACCACCGCTGGTAGCGGTGGTTTTTTTGTTTGCAAGCAGCAGATTACGCGCAGAAAAAAAGGA
TCTCAAGAAGATCCTTTGATCTTTTCTACGGGGTCTGACGCTCAGTGGAACGAAAACTCACGTTAAGGGA
TTTTGGTCATGAGATTATCAAAAAGGATCTTCACCTAGATCCTTTTAAATTAAAAATGAAGTTTTAAATC
AATCTAAAGTATATATGAGTAAACTTGGTCTGACAGTTACCAATGCTTAATCAGTGAGGCACCTATCTCA
GCGATCTGTCTATTTCGTTCATCCATAGTTGCCTGACTCCCCGTCGTGTAGATAACTACGATACGGGAGG
GCTTACCATCTGGCCCCAGTGCTGCAATGATACCGCGAGACCCACGCTCACCGGCTCCAGATTTATCAGC
AATAAACCAGCCAGCCGGAAGGGCCGAGCGCAGAAGTGGTCCTGCAACTTTATCCGCCTCCATCCAGTCT
ATTAATTGTTGCCGGGAAGCTAGAGTAAGTAGTTCGCCAGTTAATAGTTTGCGCAACGTTGTTGCCATTG
CTACAGGCATCGTGGTGTCACGCTCGTCGTTTGGTATGGCTTCATTCAGCTCCGGTTCCCAACGATCAAG
GCGAGTTACATGATCCCCCATGTTGTGCAAAAAAGCGGTTAGCTCCTTCGGTCCTCCGATCGTTGTCAGA
AGTAAGTTGGCCGCAGTGTTATCACTCATGGTTATGGCAGCACTGCATAATTCTCTTACTGTCATGCCAT
CCGTAAGATGCTTTTCTGTGACTGGTGAGTACTCAACCAAGTCATTCTGAGAATAGTGTATGCGGCGACC
GAGTTGCTCTTGCCCGGCGTCAATACGGGATAATACCGCGCCACATAGCAGAACTTTAAAAGTGCTCATC
ATTGGAAAACGTTCTTCGGGGCGAAAACTCTCAAGGATCTTACCGCTGTTGAGATCCAGTTCGATGTAAC
CCACTCGTGCACCCAACTGATCTTCAGCATCTTTTACTTTCACCAGCGTTTCTGGGTGAGCAAAAACAGG
AAGGCAAAATGCCGCAAAAAAGGGAATAAGGGCGACACGGAAATGTTGAATACTCATACTCTTCCTTTTT
CAATATTATTGAAGCATTTATCAGGGTTATTGTCTCATGAGCGGATACATATTTGAATGTATTTAGAAAA
ATAAACAAATAGGGGTTCCGCGCACATTTCCCCGAAAAGTGCCACCTGGGTCGACATTGATTATTGACTA
GTTATTAATAGTAATCAATTACGGGGTCATTAGTTCATAGCCCATATATGGAGTTCCGCGTTACATAACT
TACGGTAAATGGCCCGCCTGGCTGACCGCCCAACGACCCCCGCCCATTGACGTCAATAATGACGTATGTT
CCCATAGTAACGCCAATAGGGACTTTCCATTGACGTCAATGGGTGGAGTATTTACGGTAAACTGCCCACT
TGGCAGTACATCAAGTGTATCATATGCCAAGTACGCCCCCTATTGACGTCAATGACGGTAAATGGCCCGC
CTGGCATTATGCCCAGTACATGACCTTATGGGACTTTCCTACTTGGCAGTACATCTACGTATTAGTCATC
GCTATTACCATGGTCGAGGTGAGCCCCACGTTCTGCTTCACTCTCCCCATCTCCCCCCCCTCCCCACCCC
CAATTTTGTATTTATTTATTTTTTAATTATTTTGTGCAGCGATGGGGGCGGGGGGGGGGGGGGCGCGCGC
CAGGCGGGGCGGGGCGGGGCGAGGGGCGGGGCGGGGCGAGGCGGAAAGGTGCGGCGGCAGCCAATCAGAG
CGGCGCGCTCCGAAAGTTTCCTTTTATGGCGAGGCGGCGGCGGCGGCGGCCCTATAAAAAGCGAAGCGCG
CGGCGGGCGGGAGTCGCTGCGTTGCCTTCGCCCCGTGCCCCGCTCCGCGCCGCCTCGCGCCGCCCGCCCC
GGCTCTGACTGACCGCGTTACTCCCACAGGTGAGCGGGCGGGACGGCCCTTCTCCTCCGGGCTGTAATTA
GCGCTTGGTTTAATGACGGCTCGTTTCTTTTCTGTGGCTGCGTGAAAGCCTTAAAGGGCTCCGGGAGGGC
CCTTTGTGCGGGGGGGAGCGGCTCGGGGGGTGCGTGCGTGTGTGTGTGCGTGGGGAGCGCCGCGTGCGGC
TCCGCGCTGCCCGGCGGCTGTGAGCGCTGCGGGCGCGGCGCGGGGCTTTGTGCGCTCCGCAGTGTGCGCG
AGGGGAGCGCGGCCGGGGGCGGTGCCCCGCGGTGCGGGGGGGGCTGCGAGGGGAACAAAGGCTGCGTGCG
GGGTGTGTGCGTGGGGGGGTGAGCAGGGGGTGTGGGCGCGGCGGTCGGGCTGTAACCCCCCCCTGCACCC
CCCTCCCCGAGTTGCTGAGCACGGCCCGGCTTCGGGTGCGGGGCTCCGTACGGGGCGTGGCGCGGGGCTC
GCCGTGCCGGGCGGGGGGTGGCGGCAGGTGGGGGTGCCGGGCGGGGCGGGGCCGCCTCGGGCCGGGGAGG
GCTCGGGGGAGGGGCGCGGCGGCCCCCGGAGCGCCGGCGGCTGTCGAGGCGCGGCGAGCCGCAGCCATTG
CCTTTTATGGTAATCGTGCGAGAGGGCGCAGGGACTTCCTTTGTCCCAAATCTGTGCGGAGCCGAAATCT
GGGAGGCGCCGCCGCACCCCCTCTAGCGGGCGCGGGGCGAAGCGGTGCGGCGCCGGCAGGAAGGAAATGG
GCGGGGAGGGCCTTCGTGCGTCGCCGCGCCGCCGTCCCCTTCTCCCTCTCCAGCCTCGGGGCTGTCCGCG
GGGGGACGGCTGCCTTCGGGGGGGACGGGGCAGGGCGGGGTTCGGCTTCTGGCGTGTGACCGGCGGCTCT
AGAGCCTCTGCTAACCATGTTCATGCCTTCTTCTTTTTCCTACAGCTCCTGGGCAACGTGCTGGTTATTG
TGCTGTCTCATCATTTTGGCAAAGAATTGATTAATTCGAGCGAAGGCGCGCCCATTACTCGCATCCATTC
TCAGGCTGTCTCGTCTCGTCTCGCACGCGTGCCGCCACCATGAAGCGGGACCACCACCATCACCATCATC
AGGACAAGAAAACCATGATGATGAACGAAGAGGACGACGGCAACGGCATGGACGAGCTGCTGGCTGTGCT
GGGCTACAAAGTGCGGAGCAGCGAGATGGCCGACGTGGCCCAGAAACTGGAACAGCTGGAAGTGATGATG
AGCAACGTGCAGGAAGATGACCTGTCCCAGCTGGCCACCGAGACAGTGCACTACAACCCCGCCGAGCTGT
ACACCTGGCTGGACTCCATGCTGACCGACCTGAACTCCGGAGGGTCTGGCTCCGGATCAAGTGGTGGCAG
CGGTACCAGCATCAGATACCCCGCCTGGAACGGCATCATCAGCCAGGAGGTGCTGGACTACCTGAGCAGC
TACATCAACAGGCGGATCCCCAAGAAAAAGCGGAAGGTGTGAGAATTCCTGTGCCTTCTAGTTGCCAGCC
ATCTGTTGTTTGCCCCTCCCCCGTGCCTTCCTTGACCCTGGAAGGTGCCACTCCCACTGTCCTTTCCTAA
TAAAATGAGGAAATTGCATCGCATTGTCTGAGTAGGTGTCATTCTATTCTGGGGGGTGGGGTGGGGCAGG
ACAGCAAGGGGGAGGATTGGGAAGACAATAGCAGGCATGCTGGGGATGCGGTGGGCTCTATGGCTTCTGA
GGCGGAAAGAACCAGCTGGGGCTCTAGGGGGTATCCCCACGCGCCCTGTAGCGTGTACCGCTGGGAGTTC
GTAGACGGAAACAAACGCAGAATCCAAGCGCGGCCGCCCAGGATACATAGATTACCACAACTCCGAGCCC
TTCCACCGCTAGCGCACTCCTCAGGTGCAGGCTGCCTATCAGAAGGTGGTGGCTGGTGTGGCCAATGCCC
TGGCTCACAAATACCACTGAGATCTTTTTCCCTCTGCCAAAAATTATGGGGACATCATGAAGCCCCTTGA
GCATCTGACTTCTGGCTAATAAAGGAAATTTATTTTCATTGCAATAGTGTGTTGGAATTTTTTGTGTCTC
TCACTCGGAAGGACATATGGGAGGGCAAATCATTTAAAACATCAGAATGAGTATTTGGTTTAGAGTTTGG
CAACATATGCCCATATGCTGGCTGCCATGAACAAAGGTTGGCTATAAAGAGGTCATCAGTATATGAAACA
GCCCCCTGCTGTCCATTCCTTATTCCATAGAAAAGCCTTGACTTGAGGTTAGATTTTTTTTATATTTTGT
TTTGTGTTATTTTTTTCTTTAACATCCCTAAAATTTTCCTTACATGTTTTACTAGCCAGATTTTTCCTCC
TCTCCTGACTACTCCCAGTCATAGCTGTCCCTCTTCTCTTATGGAGATCCCTCGACCTGCAG
Features (pLannotate 1.2.2; 20 found; start..end, strand, type, name):
     46..62      -  protein_bind   lac operator: The lac repressor binds to the lac operator to inhibit transcription in E. coli. This inhibition can be relieved by adding lactose or isopropyl-β-D-thiogalactopyranoside (IPTG). lac repressor encoded by lacI
     70..100     -  promoter       lac promoter: promoter for the E. coli lac operon
    115..136     -  protein_bind   CAP binding site: CAP binding activates transcription in the presence of cAMP. E. coli catabolite activator protein
    149..188     -  CDS            lacI (fragment): lac repressor; lacI; The lac repressor binds to the lac operator to inhibit transcription in E. coli. This inhibition can be relieved by adding lactose or isopropyl-β-D-thiogalactopyranoside (IPTG).
    195..217     +  promoter       SV40 promoter (fragment): SV40 enhancer and early promoter
    221..355     +  rep_origin     SV40 ori: SV40 origin of replication
    375..509     +  polyA_signal   SV40 poly(A) signal: SV40 polyadenylation signal
    511..565     -  CDS            lacI (fragment): lac repressor; lacI; The lac repressor binds to the lac operator to inhibit transcription in E. coli. This inhibition can be relieved by adding lactose or isopropyl-β-D-thiogalactopyranoside (IPTG).
    748..1336    -  rep_origin     ori: high-copy-number ColE1/pMB1/pBR322/pUC origin of replication
   1507..2367    -  CDS            AmpR: β-lactamase; bla; confers resistance to ampicillin, carbenicillin, and related antibiotics
   2368..2472    -  promoter       AmpR promoter: bla
   2503..2882    +  enhancer       CMV enhancer: human cytomegalovirus immediate early enhancer
   2884..3159    +  promoter       chicken β-actin promoter: No description available
   3160..4175    +  intron         chimeric intron: chimera between introns from chicken β-actin and rabbit β-globin
   4310..4585    +  CDS            GAI (fragment): GAI_ARATH - Also known as RGA2 From Arabidopsis thaliana (Mouse-ear cress).
   4627..4708    +  CDS            FLPo (fragment): nuclear-targeted site-specific recombinase FLPo is a mouse codon-optimized fusion between the SV40 nuclear localization signal and a thermostable version of the Saccharomyces cerevisiae site-specific recombinase FLP. Recombination occurs at FRT sequences.
   4739..4963    +  polyA_signal   bGH poly(A) signal: bovine growth hormone polyadenylation signal
   4967..4988    +  promoter       SV40 promoter (fragment): SV40 enhancer and early promoter
   5126..5197    +  CDS            HBB (fragment): HBB_PONPY - Experimental evidence at transcript level: Swiss-Prot protein existence level 2. Involved in oxygen transport from the lung to the various peripheral tissues. From Pongo pygmaeus (Bornean orangutan).
   5268..5323    +  polyA_signal   β-globin poly(A) signal: rabbit β-globin polyadenylation signal (Gil and Proudfoot, 1987)
