[The description below was written by a language model from this plasmid's Addgene catalogue record and pLannotate feature annotations shown in this document.]
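Description:
pBW2195_pCAG-PV1-GAI-L1-FlpO-397C-NLS-BGHpA is a 5,662 nt mammalian expression plasmid built on the pCAGGS backbone. It encodes one half of a split, chemically inducible Flp recombinase. It is propagated in E. coli as a high-copy plasmid through a ColE1/pUC-type origin and is selected with ampicillin via the β-lactamase gene. The backbone also carries an SV40 origin, short SV40 promoter remnants, an SV40 poly(A) signal, and leftover lac operator/promoter and lacI fragments, none of which belong to the designed expression unit.

The payload is driven by the CAG promoter, annotated here as the CMV immediate-early enhancer, the chicken β-actin promoter and the chimeric β-actin/β-globin intron, which gives strong constitutive transcription in mammalian cells. Downstream lies a fusion reading frame in which a fragment of the Arabidopsis GAI protein sits at the N-terminus. According to the construct name, a linker (L1) joins it to the C-terminal piece of mouse codon-optimised FlpO, running from amino acid 397 to the end, followed by a C-terminal nuclear localisation signal. The FlpO annotation is correspondingly short. The "PV1" element in the name is not defined in the record. Transcripts terminate at a bGH poly(A) signal, with the β-globin fragment and rabbit β-globin poly(A) of the original pCAGGS remaining further downstream.

GAI serves as a chemically induced dimerisation domain. This fragment alone would not be expected to recombine FRT sites and is meant to be co-expressed with a complementary N-terminal Flp fragment fused to GAI's binding partner, so that an inducer brings the halves together and restores activity. The record does not name the partner construct or the inducing compound. The plasmid belongs to a toolkit of chemical- and light-inducible recombinases for use in mammalian cells and mice.
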