Addgene plasmid #108754: pBW2195_pCAG-PV1-GAI-L1-FlpO-397C-NLS-BGHpA
Purpose: Expresses aa397 to C-terminus of Flp recombinase fused to GAI CID
Depositing lab: Wilson Wong. Depositing organization: Boston University Main Campus. Publication: High-performance chemical- and light-inducible recombinases in mammalian cells and mice. Weinberg BH, Cho JH, Agarwal Y, Pham NTH, Caraballo LD, Walkosz M, Ortega C, Trexler M, Tague N, Law B, Benman WKJ, Letendre J, Beal J, Wong WW. Nat Commun. 2019 Oct 24;10(1):4845. doi: 10.1038/s41467-019-12800-7. PubMed 31649244.
Backbone
  Vector backbone: pCAGGS
  Vector type: Mammalian Expression, Cre/Lox, Synthetic Biology
Growth in bacteria
  Bacterial resistance: Ampicillin, 100 μg/mL
  Growth temperature: 37°C
  Growth strain: NEB Stable
  Copy number: High Copy
Gene/Insert
  Gene/Insert name: Flp recombinase fragment aa397 to C-terminus
  Species: Synthetic
  Promoter: pCAG
  Tag / fusion protein: GAI (N terminal on insert); NLS (C terminal on insert)
  Cloning method: Restriction Enzyme; 5′ cloning site KpnI (not destroyed); 3′ cloning site EcoRI (not destroyed)
Terms and licenses: Academic/Nonprofit Terms; Industry Terms: Not Available to Industry
Depositor comments: Please visit https://www.biorxiv.org/content/10.1101/747121v1 for bioRxiv preprint.
How to cite: pBW2195_pCAG-PV1-GAI-L1-FlpO-397C-NLS-BGHpA was a gift from Wilson Wong (Addgene plasmid # 108754 ; http://n2t.net/addgene:108754 ; RRID:Addgene_108754)
