>Addgene plasmid #108754 | pBW2195_pCAG-PV1-GAI-L1-FlpO-397C-NLS-BGHpA | addgene partial sequence | sequence record 216327 | Addgene Partial NGS Result
TGCACCCCCCTCCCCGAGTTGCTGAGCACGGCCCGGCTTCGGGTGCGGGGCTCCGTACGGGGCGTGGCGC
GGGGCTCGCCGTGCCGGGCGGGGGGTGGCGGCAGGTGGGGGTGCCGGGCGGGGCGGGGCCGCCTCGGGCC
GGGGAGGGCTCGGGGGAGGGGCGCGGCGGCCCCCGGAGCGCCGGCGGCTGTCGAGGCGCGGCGAGCCGCA
GCCATTGCCTTTTATGGTAATCGTGCGAGAGGGCGCAGGGACTTCCTTTGTCCCAAATCTGTGCGGAGCC
GAAATCTGGGAGGCGCCGCCGCACCCCCTCTAGCGGGCGCGGGGCGAAGCGGTGCGGCGCCGGCAGGAAG
GAAATGGGCGGGGAGGGCCTTCGTGCGTCGCCGCGCCGCCGTCCCCTTCTCCCTCTCCAGCCTCGGGGCT
GTCCGCGGGGGGACGGCTGCCTTCGGGGGGGACGGGGCAGGGCGGGGTTCGGCTTCTGGCGTGTGACCGG
CGGCTCTAGAGCCTCTGCTAACCATGTTCATGCCTTCTTCTTTTTCCTACAGCTCCTGGGCAACGTGCTG
GTTATTGTGCTGTCTCATCATTTTGGCAAAGAATTGATTAATTCGAGCGAAGGCGCGCCCATTACTCGCA
TCCATTCTCAGGCTGTCTCGTCTCGTCTCGCACGCGTGCCGCCACCATGAAGCGGGACCACCACCATCAC
CATCATCAGGACAAGAAAACCATGATGATGAACGAAGAGGACGACGGCAACGGCATGGACGAGCTGCTGG
CTGTGCTGGGCTACAAAGTGCGGAGCAGCGAGATGGCCGACGTGGCCCAGAAACTGGAACAGCTGGAAGT
GATGATGAGCAACGTGCAGGAAGATGACCTGTCCCAGCTGGCCACCGAGACAGTGCACTACAACCCCGCC
GAGCTGTACACCTGGCTGGACTCCATGCTGACCGACCTGAACTCCGGAGGGTCTGGCTCCGGATCAAGTG
GTGGCAGCGGTACCAGCATCAGATACCCCGCCTGGAACGGCATCATCAGCCAGGAGGTGCTGGACTACCT
GAGCAGCTACATCAACAGGCGGATCCCCAAGAAAAAGCGGAAGGTGTGAGAATTCCTGTGCCTTCTAGTT
GCCAGCCATCTGTTGTTTGCCCCTCCCCCGTGCCTTCCTTGACCCTGGAAGGTGCCACTCCCACTGTCCT
TTCCTAATAAAATGAGGAAATTGCATCGCATTGTCTGAGTAGGTGTCATTCTATTCTGGGGGGTGGGGTG
GGGCAGGACAGCAAGGGGGAGGATTGGGAAGACAATAGCAGGCATGCTGGGGATGCGGTGGGCTCTATGG
CTTCTGAGGCGGAAAGAACCAGCTGGGGCTCTAGGGGGTATCCCCACGCGCCCTGTAGCGTGTACCGCTG
GGAGTTCGTAGACGGAAACAAACGCAGAATCCAAGCGCGGCCGCCCAGGATACATAGATTACCACAACTC
CGAGCCCTTCCACCGCTAGCGCACTCCTCAGGTGCAGGCTGCCTATCAGAAGGTGGTGGCTGGTGTGGCC
AATGCCCTGGCTCACAAATACCACTGAGATCTTTTTCCCTCTGCCAAAAATTATGGGGACATCATGAAGC
CCCTTGAGCATCTGACTTCTGGCTAATAAAGGAAATTTATTTTCATTGCAATAGTGTGTTGGAATTTTTT
GTGTCTCTCACTCGGAAGGACATATGGGAGGGCAAATCATTTAAAACATCAGAATGAGTATTTGGTTTAG
AGTTTGGCAACATATGCCCATATGCTGGCTGCCATGAACAAAGGTTGGCTATAAAGAGGTCATCAGTATA
TGAAACAGCCCCCTGCTGTCCATTCCTTATTCCATAGAAAAGCCTTGACTTGAGGTTAGATTTTTTTTAT
ATTTTGTTTTGTGTTATTTTTTTCTTTAACATCCCTAAAATTTTCCTTACATGTTTTACTAGCCAGATTT
TTCCTCCTCTCCTGACTACTCCCAGTCATAGCTGTCCCTCTTCTCTTATGGAGATCCCTCGACCTGCAGC
CCAAGCTTGGCGTAATCATGGTCATAGCTGTTTCCTGTGTGAAATTGTTATCCGCTCACAATTCCACACA
ACATACGAGCCGGAAGCATAAAGTGTAAAGCCTGGGGTGCCTAATGAGTGAGCTAACTCACATTAATTGC
GTTGCGCTCACTGCCCGCTTTCCAGTCGGGAAACCTGTCGTGCCAGCGGATCCGCATCTCAATTAGTCAG
CAACCATAGTCCCGCCCCTAACTCCGCCCAGTTCCGCCCATTCTCCGCCCCATGGCTGACTAATTTTTTT
TATTTATGCAGAGGCCGAGGCCGCCTCGGCCTCTGAGCTATTCCAGAAGTAGTGAGGAGGCTTTTTTGGA
GGCCTAGGCTTTTGCAAAAAGCTAACTTGTTTATTGCAGCTTATAATGGTTACAAATAAAGCAATAGCAT
CACAAATTTCACAAATAAAGCATTTTTTTCACTGCATTCTAGTTGTGGTTTGTCCAAACTCATCAATGTA
TCTTATCATGTCTGGATCCGCTGCATTAATGAATCGGCCAACGCGCGGGGAGAGGCGGTTTGCGTATTGG
GCGCTCTTCCGCTTCCTCGCTCACTGACTCGCTGCGCTCGGTCGTTCGGCTGCGGCGAGCGGTATCAGCT
CACTCAAAGGCGGTAATACGGTTATCCACAGAATCAGGGGATAACGCAGGAAAGAACATGTGAGCAAAAG
GCCAGCAAAAGGCCAGGAACCGTAAAAAGGCCGCGTTGCTGGCGTTTTTCCATAGGCTCCGCCCCCCTGA
CGAGCATCACAAAAATCGACGCTCAAGTCAGAGGTGGCGAAACCCGACAGGACTATAAAGATACCAGGCG
TTTCCCCCTGGAAGCTCCCTCGTGCGCTCTCCTGTTCCGACCCTGCCGCTTACCGGATACCTGTCCGCCT
TTCTCCCTTCGGGAAGCGTGGCGCTTTCTCATAGCTCACGCTGTAGGTATCTCAGTTCGGTGTAGGTCGT
TCGCTCCAAGCTGGGCTGTGTGCACGAACCCCCCGTTCAGCCCGACCGCTGCGCCTTATCCGGTAACTAT
CGTCTTGAGTCCAACCCGGTAAGACACGACTTATCGCCACTGGCAGCAGCCACTGGTAACAGGATTAGCA
GAGCGAGGTATGTAGGCGGTGCTACAGAGTTCTTGAAGTGGTGGCCTAACTACGGCTACACTAGAAGAAC
AGTATTTGGTATCTGCGCTCTGCTGAAGCCAGTTACCTTCGGAAAAAGAGTTGGTAGCTCTTGATCCGGC
AAACAAACCACCGCTGGTAGCGGTGGTTTTTTTGTTTGCAAGCAGCAGATTACGCGCAGAAAAAAAGGAT
CTCAAGAAGATCCTTTGATCTTTTCTACGGGGTCTGACGCTCAGTGGAACGAAAACTCACGTTAAGGGAT
TTTGGTCATGAGATTATCAAAAAGGATCTTCACCTAGATCCTTTTAAATTAAAAATGAAGTTTTAAATCA
ATCTAAAGTATATATGAGTAAACTTGGTCTGACAGTTACCAATGCTTAATCAGTGAGGCACCTATCTCAG
CGATCTGTCTATTTCGTTCATCCATAGTTGCCTGACTCCCCGTCGTGTAGATAACTACGATACGGGAGGG
CTTACCATCTGGCCCCAGTGCTGCAATGATACCGCGAGACCCACGCTCACCGGCTCCAGATTTATCAGCA
ATAAACCAGCCAGCCGGAAGGGCCGAGCGCAGAAGTGGTCCTGCAACTTTATCCGCCTCCATCCAGTCTA
TTAATTGTTGCCGGGAAGCTAGAGTAAGTAGTTCGCCAGTTAATAGTTTGCGCAACGTTGTTGCCATTGC
TACAGGCATCGTGGTGTCACGCTCGTCGTTTGGTATGGCTTCATTCAGCTCCGGTTCCCAACGATCAAGG
CGAGTTACATGATCCCCCATGTTGTGCAAAAAAGCGGTTAGCTCCTTCGGTCCTCCGATCGTTGTCAGAA
GTAAGTTGGCCGCAGTGTTATCACTCATGGTTATGGCAGCACTGCATAATTCTCTTACTGTCATGCCATC
CGTAAGATGCTTTTCTGTGACTGGTGAGTACTCAACCAAGTCATTCTGAGAATAGTGTATGCGGCGACCG
AGTTGCTCTTGCCCGGCGTCAATACGGGATAATACCGCGCCACATAGCAGAACTTTAAAAGTGCTCATCA
TTGGAAAACGTTCTTCGGGGCGAAAACTCTCAAGGATCTTACCGCTGTTGAGATCCAGTTCGATGTAACC
CACTCGTGCACCCAACTGATCTTCAGCATCTTTTACTTTCACCAGCGTTTCTGGGTGAGCAAAAACAGGA
AGGCAAAATGCCGCAAAAAAGGGAATAAGGGCGACACGGAAATGTTGAATACTCATACTCTTCCTTTTTC
AATATTATTGAAGCATTTATCAGGGTTATTGTCTCATGAGCGGATACATATTTGAATGTATTTAGAAAAA
TAAACAAATAGGGGTTCCGCGCACATTTCCCCGAAAAGTGCCACCTGGGTCGACATTGATTATTGACTAG
TTATTAATAGTAATCAATTACGGGGTCATTAGTTCATAGCCCATATATGGAGTTCCGCGTTACATAACTT
ACGGTAAATGGCCCGCCTGGCTGACCGCCCAACGACCCCCGCCCATTGACGTCAATAATGACGTATGTTC
CCATAGTAACGCCAATAGGGACTTTCCATTGACGTCAATGGGTGGAGTATTTACGGTAAACTGCCCACTT
GGCAGTACATCAAGTGTATCATATGCCAAGTACGCCCCCTATTGACGTCAATGACGGTAAATGGCCCGCC
TGGCATTATGCCCAGTACATGACCTTATGGGACTTTCCTACTTGGCAGTACATCTACGTATTAGTCATCG
CTATTACCATGGTCGAGGTGAGCCCCACGTTCTGCTTCACTCTCCCCATCTCCCCCCCCTCCCCACCCCC
AATTTTGTATTTATTTATTTTTTAATTATTTTGTGCAGCGATGGGGGCGGGGGGGGGGG
